Addgene plasmid #145233: pGAL4-DBD-GSX2wt-IDR
Purpose: Expresses fusion of GAL4 DNA-binding domain and GSX2wt IDR
Depositing lab: Denes Hnisz. Depositing organization: Max Planck Institute for Molecular Genetics. Publication: Unblending of Transcriptional Condensates in Human Repeat Expansion Disease. Basu S, Mackowiak SD, Niskanen H, Knezevic D, Asimi V, Grosswendt S, Geertsema H, Ali S, Jerkovic I, Ewers H, Mundlos S, Meissner A, Ibrahim DM, Hnisz D. Cell. 2020 May 28;181(5):1062-1079.e30. doi: 10.1016/j.cell.2020.04.018. Epub 2020 May 7. PubMed 32386547.
Backbone
  Vector backbone: pcDNA3.1
  Vector type: Mammalian Expression
Growth in bacteria
  Bacterial resistance: Ampicillin, 100 μg/mL
  Growth temperature: 37°C
  Growth strain: DH5alpha
  Copy number: High Copy
Gene/Insert
  Gene/Insert name: GSX2wt-IDR
  Species: H. sapiens (human)
  Entrez Gene: GSX2 (a.k.a. GSH2)
  Cloning method: Restriction Enzyme; 5′ cloning site Unknown (unknown if destroyed)
  Sequencing primers: 5′ agactgatatgcctctaaca; 3′ GAGAAAGGAAGGGAAGAAAGCG
Terms and licenses: Academic/Nonprofit Terms; Industry Terms: Not Available to Industry
How to cite: pGAL4-DBD-GSX2wt-IDR was a gift from Denes Hnisz (Addgene plasmid # 145233 ; http://n2t.net/addgene:145233 ; RRID:Addgene_145233)
