[The description below was written by a language model from this plasmid's Addgene catalogue record and pLannotate feature annotations shown in this document.]
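Description:
pGAL4-DBD-GSX2wt-IDR is a mammalian expression plasmid of about 6.4 kb built on the pcDNA3.1 backbone. It is propagated in E. coli through a high-copy ColE1/pUC-type origin with ampicillin selection from the β-lactamase gene. An f1 origin is also present. For selection in mammalian cells the backbone carries a neomycin phosphotransferase gene driven by the SV40 enhancer/early promoter and terminated by an SV40 polyadenylation signal, which would permit G418 selection of stable transfectants. Several short annotated fragments (HIV-1 LTR, ble, lacI, bom, a second SV40 promoter piece) appear to be backbone remnants or sequence-similarity hits rather than functional elements.

The expression cassette uses the human cytomegalovirus immediate early enhancer and promoter to drive a single fusion protein, ending in the bovine growth hormone polyadenylation signal. The fusion consists of the Saccharomyces cerevisiae GAL4 DNA-binding domain followed closely by a fragment of human GSX2 (also called GSH2), a homeodomain transcription factor involved in telencephalic development. The record describes this fragment as the wild-type intrinsically disordered region (IDR). A T7 promoter sits upstream of the coding region, and an SP6 promoter is annotated in reverse orientation at its 3′ end.

Tethering a protein region to the GAL4 DNA-binding domain recruits it to GAL4 binding (UAS) sites, the standard design for testing transactivation in cells with a co-transfected UAS-driven reporter, although the record does not name a reporter or assay. The "wt" label and the associated publication on transcriptional condensates in repeat expansion disease suggest it serves as the wild-type reference for comparison with altered IDR variants.
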