Features (pLannotate 1.2.2; 22 found; start..end, strand, type, name):
      1..380     +  enhancer       CMV enhancer: human cytomegalovirus immediate early enhancer
    381..584     +  promoter       CMV promoter: human cytomegalovirus (CMV) immediate early promoter
    580..613     +  LTR            5' LTR (truncated) (fragment): truncated 5' long terminal repeat (LTR) from HIV-1
    629..647     +  promoter       T7 promoter: promoter for bacteriophage T7 RNA polymerase
    710..1150    +  CDS            GAL4 DNA binding domain: DNA binding domain of the GAL4 transcriptional activator; Saccharomyces cerevisiae GAL4 (truncated)
   1160..1726    +  CDS            GSX2 (fragment): GSX2_HUMAN - Also known as GSH2. Experimental evidence at protein level: Swiss-Prot protein existence level 1. Transcription factor that binds 5'-CNAATTAG-3' DNA sequence and regulates the expression of numerous genes including genes important for brain development (PubMed:31412107). During telencephalic development, causes ventralization of pallial progenitors and, depending on the developmental stage, specifies different neuronal fates. At early stages, necessary and sufficient to correctly specify the ventral lateral ganglionic eminence (LGE) and its major derivatives, the striatal projecti
   1709..1727    -  promoter       SP6 promoter: promoter for bacteriophage SP6 RNA polymerase
   1753..1977    +  polyA_signal   bGH poly(A) signal: bovine growth hormone polyadenylation signal
   1981..2002    +  promoter       SV40 promoter (fragment): SV40 enhancer and early promoter
   2023..2451    +  rep_origin     f1 ori (sequence partly withheld): f1 bacteriophage origin of replication; arrow indicates direction of (+) strand synthesis
   2465..2794    +  promoter       SV40 promoter: SV40 enhancer and early promoter
   2861..3652    +  CDS            neo: KKA2_KLEPN - Also known as kan, nptII. Experimental evidence at protein level: Swiss-Prot protein existence level 1. Resistance to kanamycin, neomycin, paromomycin, ribostamycin, butirosin and gentamicin B. From Klebsiella pneumoniae.
   3676..3834    +  CDS            ble (fragment): BLE_KLEPN - Experimental evidence at protein level: Swiss-Prot protein existence level 1. Binding protein with a strong affinity to the bleomycin family of antibiotics. Binds to CL990; an antimitotic-antibiotic compound. From Klebsiella pneumoniae.
   3829..3950    +  polyA_signal   SV40 poly(A) signal: SV40 polyadenylation signal
   4023..4039    -  protein_bind   lac operator: The lac repressor binds to the lac operator to inhibit transcription in E. coli. This inhibition can be relieved by adding lactose or isopropyl-β-D-thiogalactopyranoside (IPTG). lac repressor encoded by lacI
   4047..4077    -  promoter       lac promoter: promoter for the E. coli lac operon
   4092..4113    -  protein_bind   CAP binding site: CAP binding activates transcription in the presence of cAMP. E. coli catabolite activator protein
   4126..4218    -  CDS            lacI (fragment): lac repressor; lacI; The lac repressor binds to the lac operator to inhibit transcription in E. coli. This inhibition can be relieved by adding lactose or isopropyl-β-D-thiogalactopyranoside (IPTG).
   4401..4989    -  rep_origin     ori: high-copy-number ColE1/pMB1/pBR322/pUC origin of replication
   5160..6020    -  CDS            AmpR: β-lactamase; bla; confers resistance to ampicillin, carbenicillin, and related antibiotics
   6021..6125    -  promoter       AmpR promoter: bla
   6184..6236    -  misc_feature   bom (fragment): basis of mobility region from pBR322
>Addgene plasmid #145233 | pGAL4-DBD-GSX2wt-IDR | addgene full sequence | sequence record 311415 | Addgene NGS Result
GACATTGATTATTGACTAGTTATTAATAGTAATCAATTACGGGGTCATTAGTTCATAGCCCATATATGGA
GTTCCGCGTTACATAACTTACGGTAAATGGCCCGCCTGGCTGACCGCCCAACGACCCCCGCCCATTGACG
TCAATAATGACGTATGTTCCCATAGTAACGCCAATAGGGACTTTCCATTGACGTCAATGGGTGGAGTATT
TACGGTAAACTGCCCACTTGGCAGTACATCAAGTGTATCATATGCCAAGTACGCCCCCTATTGACGTCAA
TGACGGTAAATGGCCCGCCTGGCATTATGCCCAGTACATGACCTTATGGGACTTTCCTACTTGGCAGTAC
ATCTACGTATTAGTCATCGCTATTACCATGGTGATGCGGTTTTGGCAGTACATCAATGGGCGTGGATAGC
GGTTTGACTCACGGGGATTTCCAAGTCTCCACCCCATTGACGTCAATGGGAGTTTGTTTTGGCACCAAAA
TCAACGGGACTTTCCAAAATGTCGTAACAACTCCGCCCCATTGACGCAAATGGGCGGTAGGCGTGTACGG
TGGGAGGTCTATATAAGCAGAGCTCTCTGGCTAACTAGAGAACCCACTGCTTACTGGCTTATCGAAATTA
ATACGACTCACTATAGGGAGACCCAAGCTTGGTACCGAGCTCGGATCCACTAGTAACGGCCGCCAGTGTG
CTGGAATTCATGAAGCTACTGTCTTCTATCGAACAAGCATGCGATATTTGCCGACTTAAAAAGCTCAAGT
GCTCCAAAGAAAAACCGAAGTGCGCCAAGTGTCTGAAGAACAACTGGGAGTGTCGCTACTCTCCCAAAAC
CAAAAGGTCTCCGCTGACTAGGGCACATCTGACAGAAGTGGAATCAAGGCTAGAAAGACTGGAACAGCTA
TTTCTACTGATTTTTCCTCGAGAAGACCTTGACATGATTTTGAAAATGGATTCTTTACAGGATATAAAAG
CATTGTTAACAGGATTATTTGTACAAGATAATGTGAATAAAGATGCCGTCACAGATAGATTGGCTTCAGT
GGAGACTGATATGCCTCTAACATTGAGACAGCATAGAATAAGTGCGACATCATCATCGGAAGAGAGTAGT
AACAAAGGTCAAAGACAGTTGACTGTATCGGCGATCGCTTCGCGCTCCTTCTATGTCGACTCGCTCATCA
TAAAGGATACATCCCGCCCGGCCCCGTCTCTCCCCGAACCTCACCCTGGTCCCGATTTTTTTATACCCTT
GGGAATGCCTCCGCCCTTGGTCATGTCCGTGTCTGGTCCCGGGTGCCCGAGTAGGAAGAGTGGTGCCTTT
TGTGTTTGCCCGTTGTGTGTCACATCCCATCTGCATAGTTCTAGAGGCAGTGTAGGTGCGGGTTCAGGCG
GTGCAGGTGCAGGTGTAACTGGAGCAGGGGGATCAGGCGTGGCGGGGGCAGCCGGGGCTCTGCCGTTGCT
CAAGGGTCAGTTCAGTAGCGCTCCGGGTGATGCCCAATTTTGTCCGAGAGTAAATCACGCGCACCATCAT
CACCATCCCCCGCAACACCACCACCACCATCATCAACCACAACAGCCTGGATCAGCGGCCGCCGCAGCGG
CAGCTGCGGCCGCAGCGGCTGCTGCTGCCGCGCTTGGACATCCACAACATCACGCTCCGGTATGCACCGC
TACCTGACGTACGTCTAGAGGGCCCTATTCTATAGTGTCACCTAAATGCTAGAGCTCGCTGATCAGCCTC
GACTGTGCCTTCTAGTTGCCAGCCATCTGTTGTTTGCCCCTCCCCCGTGCCTTCCTTGACCCTGGAAGGT
GCCACTCCCACTGTCCTTTCCTAATAAAATGAGGAAATTGCATCGCATTGTCTGAGTAGGTGTCATTCTA
TTCTGGGGGGTGGGGTGGGGCAGGACAGCAAGGGGGAGGATTGGGAAGACAATAGCAGGCATGCTGGGGA
TGCGGTGGGCTCTATGGCTTCTGAGGCGGAAAGAACCAGCTGGGGCTCTAGGGGGTATCCCC
[124 nt withheld, positions 2023-2146]
C
[91 nt withheld, positions 2148-2238]
A
[49 nt withheld, positions 2240-2288]
CCTTTGACGTTGGAGTCCACGTTCTTT
[37 nt withheld, positions 2316-2352]
ACCCTATCTCGGTCTATTCTTTTGATTTATAAGGGATTTTGCCGATTTCGGCCTATTGGTTAAAAAATGA
GCTGATTTAACAAAAATTTAACGCGAATTAATTCTGTGGAATGTGTGTCAGTTAGGGTGTGGAAAGTCCC
CAGGCTCCCCAGCAGGCAGAAGTATGCAAAGCATGCATCTCAATTAGTCAGCAACCAGGTGTGGAAAGTC
CCCAGGCTCCCCAGCAGGCAGAAGTATGCAAAGCATGCATCTCAATTAGTCAGCAACCATAGTCCCGCCC
CTAACTCCGCCCATCCCGCCCCTAACTCCGCCCAGTTCCGCCCATTCTCCGCCCCATGGCTGACTAATTT
TTTTTATTTATGCAGAGGCCGAGGCCGCCTCTGCCTCTGAGCTATTCCAGAAGTAGTGAGGAGGCTTTTT
TGGAGGCCTAGGCTTTTGCAAAAAGCTCCCGGGAGCTTGTATATCCATTTTCGGATCTGATCAAGAGACA
GGATGAGGATCGTTTCGCATGATTGAACAAGATGGATTGCACGCAGGTTCTCCGGCCGCTTGGGTGGAGA
GGCTATTCGGCTATGACTGGGCACAACAGACAATCGGCTGCTCTGATGCCGCCGTGTTCCGGCTGTCAGC
GCAGGGGCGCCCGGTTCTTTTTGTCAAGACCGACCTGTCCGGTGCCCTGAATGAACTGCAGGACGAGGCA
GCGCGGCTATCGTGGCTGGCCACGACGGGCGTTCCTTGCGCAGCTGTGCTCGACGTTGTCACTGAAGCGG
GAAGGGACTGGCTGCTATTGGGCGAAGTGCCGGGGCAGGATCTCCTGTCATCTCACCTTGCTCCTGCCGA
GAAAGTATCCATCATGGCTGATGCAATGCGGCGGCTGCATACGCTTGATCCGGCTACCTGCCCATTCGAC
CACCAAGCGAAACATCGCATCGAGCGAGCACGTACTCGGATGGAAGCCGGTCTTGTCGATCAGGATGATC
TGGACGAAGAGCATCAGGGGCTCGCGCCAGCCGAACTGTTCGCCAGGCTCAAGGCGCGCATGCCCGACGG
CGAGGATCTCGTCGTGACCCATGGCGATGCCTGCTTGCCGAATATCATGGTGGAAAATGGCCGCTTTTCT
GGATTCATCGACTGTGGCCGGCTGGGTGTGGCGGACCGCTATCAGGACATAGCGTTGGCTACCCGTGATA
TTGCTGAAGAGCTTGGCGGCGAATGGGCTGACCGCTTCCTCGTGCTTTACGGTATCGCCGCTCCCGATTC
GCAGCGCATCGCCTTCTATCGCCTTCTTGACGAGTTCTTCTGAGCGGGACTCTGGGGTTCGAAATGACCG
ACCAAGCGACGCCCAACCTGCCATCACGAGATTTCGATTCCACCGCCGCCTTCTATGAAAGGTTGGGCTT
CGGAATCGTTTTCCGGGACGCCGGCTGGATGATCCTCCAGCGCGGGGATCTCATGCTGGAGTTCTTCGCC
CACCCCAACTTGTTTATTGCAGCTTATAATGGTTACAAATAAAGCAATAGCATCACAAATTTCACAAATA
AAGCATTTTTTTCACTGCATTCTAGTTGTGGTTTGTCCAAACTCATCAATGTATCTTATCATGTCTGTAT
ACCGTCGACCTCTAGCTAGAGCTTGGCGTAATCATGGTCATAGCTGTTTCCTGTGTGAAATTGTTATCCG
CTCACAATTCCACACAACATACGAGCCGGAAGCATAAAGTGTAAAGCCTGGGGTGCCTAATGAGTGAGCT
AACTCACATTAATTGCGTTGCGCTCACTGCCCGCTTTCCAGTCGGGAAACCTGTCGTGCCAGCTGCATTA
ATGAATCGGCCAACGCGCGGGGAGAGGCGGTTTGCGTATTGGGCGCTCTTCCGCTTCCTCGCTCACTGAC
TCGCTGCGCTCGGTCGTTCGGCTGCGGCGAGCGGTATCAGCTCACTCAAAGGCGGTAATACGGTTATCCA
CAGAATCAGGGGATAACGCAGGAAAGAACATGTGAGCAAAAGGCCAGCAAAAGGCCAGGAACCGTAAAAA
GGCCGCGTTGCTGGCGTTTTTCCATAGGCTCCGCCCCCCTGACGAGCATCACAAAAATCGACGCTCAAGT
CAGAGGTGGCGAAACCCGACAGGACTATAAAGATACCAGGCGTTTCCCCCTGGAAGCTCCCTCGTGCGCT
CTCCTGTTCCGACCCTGCCGCTTACCGGATACCTGTCCGCCTTTCTCCCTTCGGGAAGCGTGGCGCTTTC
TCATAGCTCACGCTGTAGGTATCTCAGTTCGGTGTAGGTCGTTCGCTCCAAGCTGGGCTGTGTGCACGAA
CCCCCCGTTCAGCCCGACCGCTGCGCCTTATCCGGTAACTATCGTCTTGAGTCCAACCCGGTAAGACACG
ACTTATCGCCACTGGCAGCAGCCACTGGTAACAGGATTAGCAGAGCGAGGTATGTAGGCGGTGCTACAGA
GTTCTTGAAGTGGTGGCCTAACTACGGCTACACTAGAAGAACAGTATTTGGTATCTGCGCTCTGCTGAAG
CCAGTTACCTTCGGAAAAAGAGTTGGTAGCTCTTGATCCGGCAAACAAACCACCGCTGGTAGCGGTGGTT
TTTTTGTTTGCAAGCAGCAGATTACGCGCAGAAAAAAAGGATCTCAAGAAGATCCTTTGATCTTTTCTAC
GGGGTCTGACGCTCAGTGGAACGAAAACTCACGTTAAGGGATTTTGGTCATGAGATTATCAAAAAGGATC
TTCACCTAGATCCTTTTAAATTAAAAATGAAGTTTTAAATCAATCTAAAGTATATATGAGTAAACTTGGT
CTGACAGTTACCAATGCTTAATCAGTGAGGCACCTATCTCAGCGATCTGTCTATTTCGTTCATCCATAGT
TGCCTGACTTCCCGTCGTGTAGATAACTACGATACGGGAGGGCTTACCATCTGGCCCCAGTGCTGCAATG
ATACCGCGAGACCCACGCTCACCGGCTCCAGATTTATCAGCAATAAACCAGCCAGCCGGAAGGGCCGAGC
GCAGAAGTGGTCCTGCAACTTTATCCGCCTCCATCCAGTCTATTAATTGTTGCCGGGAAGCTAGAGTAAG
TAGTTCGCCAGTTAATAGTTTGCGCAACGTTGTTGCCATTGCTACAGGCATCGTGGTGTCACGCTCGTCG
TTTGGTATGGCTTCATTCAGCTCCGGTTCCCAACGATCAAGGCGAGTTACATGATCCCCCATGTTGTGCA
AAAAAGCGGTTAGCTCCTTCGGTCCTCCGATCGTTGTCAGAAGTAAGTTGGCCGCAGTGTTATCACTCAT
GGTTATGGCAGCACTGCATAATTCTCTTACTGTCATGCCATCCGTAAGATGCTTTTCTGTGACTGGTGAG
TACTCAACCAAGTCATTCTGAGAATAGTGTATGCGGCGACCGAGTTGCTCTTGCCCGGCGTCAATACGGG
ATAATACCGCGCCACATAGCAGAACTTTAAAAGTGCTCATCATTGGAAAACGTTCTTCGGGGCGAAAACT
CTCAAGGATCTTACCGCTGTTGAGATCCAGTTCGATGTAACCCACTCGTGCACCCAACTGATCTTCAGCA
TCTTTTACTTTCACCAGCGTTTCTGGGTGAGCAAAAACAGGAAGGCAAAATGCCGCAAAAAAGGGAATAA
GGGCGACACGGAAATGTTGAATACTCATACTCTTCCTTTTTCAATATTATTGAAGCATTTATCAGGGTTA
TTGTCTCATGAGCGGATACATATTTGAATGTATTTAGAAAAATAAACAAATAGGGGTTCCGCGCACATTT
CCCCGAAAAGTGCCACCTGACGTCGACGGATCGGGAGATCTCCCGATCCCCTATGGTGCACTCTCAGTAC
AATCTGCTCTGATGCCGCATAGTTAAGCCAGTATCTGCTCCCTGCTTGTGTGTTGGAGGTCGCTGAGTAG
TGCGCGAGCAAAATTTAAGCTACAACAAGGCAAGGCTTGACCGACAATTGCATGAAGAATCTGCTTAGGG
TTAGGCGTTTTGCGCTGCTTCGCGATGTACGGGCCAGATATACGCGTT
